Addgene plasmid #208729: p_L_3c_SG_RLuc
Purpose: For assessing leaky scanning rates in mammalian cells
Depositing lab: Andrew Firth. Depositing organization: University of Cambridge.
Backbone
  Vector backbone: pGL4
  Vector type: Mammalian Expression
Growth in bacteria
  Bacterial resistance: Ampicillin, 100 μg/mL
  Growth temperature: 37°C
  Growth strain: DH5alpha
  Copy number: High Copy
Gene/Insert
  Gene/Insert name: ORF3c
  Entrez Gene: ORF3a (a.k.a. GU280_gp03)
  Tag / fusion protein: Renilla luciferase (C terminal on insert)
Terms and licenses: Academic/Nonprofit Terms; Industry Terms: Not Available to Industry
How to cite: p_L_3c_SG_RLuc was a gift from Andrew Firth (Addgene plasmid # 208729 ; http://n2t.net/addgene:208729 ; RRID:Addgene_208729)
