[The description below was written by a language model from this plasmid's Addgene catalogue record and pLannotate feature annotations shown in this document.]
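Description:
p_L_3c_SG_RLuc is a 4,241-nt mammalian expression reporter plasmid built on a pGL4 backbone and intended for measuring leaky scanning rates in mammalian cells. It is maintained in E. coli at high copy through a ColE1/pUC-type origin and selected with ampicillin via the β-lactamase gene. Short fragments annotated as a tetracycline resistance gene and SV40 large T antigen appear to be backbone remnants rather than functional units. Upstream of the expression cassette sit a synthetic poly(A) signal and an RNA polymerase II pause site from the human α2 globin gene, elements commonly placed there to suppress read-through transcription from the backbone that would otherwise add background to the reporter signal.

The reporter cassette is driven by the SV40 enhancer/early promoter, followed by a T7 promoter that could support in vitro transcription of the same message. Downstream lies a segment of SARS-CoV-2 sequence that the annotation matches to a fragment of ORF3a. The catalogue names the insert as ORF3c, which is linked to the ORF3a gene entry, so the viral segment evidently spans the region where these reading frames coincide. This segment is followed by a foot-and-mouth disease virus F2A peptide and human codon-optimised Renilla luciferase, with an SV40 poly(A) signal annotated after the reporter. The 2A element releases luciferase as a separate polypeptide, so enzyme activity reports translation of the upstream frame without being influenced by the fused viral residues. Luciferase output should therefore reflect how often scanning ribosomes initiate at the start codon feeding the reporter frame, presumably that of ORF3c. The record does not explain the "L" and "SG" parts of the name, nor the exact frame arrangement.
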