Features (pLannotate 1.2.2; 13 found; start..end, strand, type, name):
     68..928     -  CDS            AmpR: β-lactamase confers resistance to ampicillin, carbenicillin, and related antibiotics
    929..970     -  promoter       AmpR promoter (fragment): bla
   1033..1081    +  polyA_signal   poly(A) signal: synthetic polyadenylation signal
   1095..1186    +  misc_feature   pause site: RNA polymerase II transcriptional pause signal from the human α2 globin gene
   1292..1649    +  promoter       SV40 promoter: SV40 enhancer and early promoter
   1656..1674    +  promoter       T7 promoter: promoter for bacteriophage T7 RNA polymerase
   1752..1937    +  CDS            AP3A_SARS2 (fragment): Experimental evidence at protein level: Swiss-Prot protein existence level 1. Plays a role in virus egress via lysosomal trafficking (PubMed:33157038, PubMed:33422265). Forms homotetrameric ion channels (viroporin) localized at endosomes and lysosomes, that may induce deacidification of lysosomes thereby allowing safe virion egress through lysosomal trafficking (By similarity) (PubMed:33157038, PubMed:33422265). Also blocks formation of autolysosomes through binding and sequestering host TMUB1/HOPS on late endosomes. This prevents fusion of autophagosomes with lysosomes, disrupting autophagy a
   1939..2004    +  CDS            F2A: 2A peptide from foot-and-mouth disease virus polyprotein Eukaryotic ribosomes fail to insert a peptide bond between the Gly and Pro residues, yielding separate polypeptides.
   2005..2937    +  CDS            hRluc: Renilla luciferase human codon-optimized
   2981..3102    -  polyA_signal   SV40 poly(A) signal: SV40 polyadenylation signal
   3125..3193    -  CDS            large T antigen (fragment): large T antigen from SV40 (simian virus 40)
   3209..3341    +  CDS            TcR (fragment): tetracycline efflux protein; tet; confers resistance to tetracycline
   3521..4109    -  rep_origin     ori: high-copy-number ColE1/pMB1/pBR322/pUC origin of replication
>Addgene plasmid #208729 | p_L_3c_SG_RLuc | addgene full sequence | sequence record 420912 | Addgene NGS Result
TCAATCTAAAGTATATATGAGTAAACTTGGTCTGACAGCGGCCGCAAATGCTAAACCACTGCAGTGGTTA
CCAGTGCTTGATCAGTGAGGCACCGATCTCAGCGATCTGCCTATTTCGTTCGTCCATAGTGGCCTGACTC
CCCGTCGTGTAGATCACTACGATTCGTGAGGGCTTACCATCAGGCCCCAGCGCAGCAATGATGCCGCGAG
AGCCGCGTTCACCGGCCCCCGATTTGTCAGCAATGAACCAGCCAGCAGGGAGGGCCGAGCGAAGAAGTGG
TCCTGCTACTTTGTCCGCCTCCATCCAGTCTATGAGCTGCTGTCTTGATGCTAGAGTAAGAAGTTCGCCA
GTGAGTAGTTTCCGAAGAGTTGTGGCCATTGCTACTGGCATCGTGGTATCACGCTCGTCGTTCGGTATGG
CTTCGTTCAACTCTGGTTCCCAGCGGTCAAGCCGGGTCACATGATCACCCATATTATGAAGAAATGCAGT
CAGCTCCTTAGGGCCTCCGATCGTTGTCAGAAGTAAGTTGGCCGCGGTGTTGTCGCTCATGGTAATGGCA
GCACTACACAATTCTCTTACCGTCATGCCATCCGTAAGATGCTTTTCCGTGACCGGCGAGTACTCAACCA
AGTCGTTTTGTGAGTAGTGTATACGGCGACCAAGCTGCTCTTGCCCGGCGTCTATACGGGACAACACCGC
GCCACATAGCAGTACTTTGAAAGTGCTCATCATCGGGAATCGTTCTTCGGGGCGGAAAGACTCAAGGATC
TTGCCGCTATTGAGATCCAGTTCGATATAGCCCACTCTTGCACCCAGTTGATCTTCAGCATCTTTTACTT
TCACCAGCGTTTCGGGGTGTGCAAAAACAGGCAAGCAAAATGCCGCAAAGAAGGGAATGAGTGCGACACG
AAAATGTTGGATGCTCATACTCGTCCTTTTTCAATATTATTGAAGCATTTATCAGGGTTACTAGTACGTC
TCTCAAGGATAAGTAAGTAATATTAAGGTACGGGAGGTATTGGACAGGCCGCAATAAAATATCTTTATTT
TCATTACATCTGTGTGTTGGTTTTTTGTGTGAATCGATAGTACTAACATACGCTCTCCATCAAAACAAAA
CGAAACAAAACAAACTAGCAAAATAGGCTGTCCCCAGTGCAAGTGCAGGTGCCAGAACATTTCTCTGGCC
TAACTGGCCGGTACCTGAGCTCGCTAGCTTCGAGGATATCAGATCAGCGCAGCACCATGGCCTGAAATAA
CCTCTGAAAGAGGAACTTGGTTAGGTACCTTCTGAGGCGGAAAGAACCAGCTGTGGAATGTGTGTCAGTT
AGGGTGTGGAAAGTCCCCAGGCTCCCCAGCAGGCAGAAGTATGCAAAGCATGCATCTCAATTAGTCAGCA
ACCAGGTGTGGAAAGTCCCCAGGCTCCCCAGCAGGCAGAAGTATGCAAAGCATGCATCTCAATTAGTCAG
CAACCATAGTCCCGCCCCTAACTCCGCCCATCCCGCCCCTAACTCCGCCCAGTTCCGCCCATTCTCCGCC
CCATGGCTGACTAATTTTTTTTATTTATGCAGAGGCCGAGGCCGCCTCGGCCTCTGAGCTATTCCAGAAG
TAGTGAGGAGGCTTTTTTGGAGGCCTAGGCTTTTGCAAAAAGCTCTAATACGACTCACTATAGGATTAAA
GGTTTATACCTTCCCAGGTAACAAACCAACCAACTTTCGATCTCTTGTAGATCTGTTCTCTAAACGAACT
TATGGATTTGTTTATGAGAATCTTCACAATTGGAACTGTAACTTTGAAGCAAGGTGAAATCAAGGATGCT
ACTCCTTCAGATTTTGTTCGCGCTACTGCAACGATACCGATACAAGCCTCACTCCCTTTCGGATGGCTTA
TTGTTGGCGTTGCACTTCTTGCTGTTTTTCAGAGCGCTTCCAAAATCAGTGAAACAGACTTTGAATTTTG
ACCTTCTTAAGCTGGCGGGAGACGTCGAGTCCAACCCCGGGCCCGCTTCCAAGGTGTACGACCCCGAGCA
ACGCAAACGCATGATCACTGGGCCTCAGTGGTGGGCTCGCTGCAAGCAAATGAACGTGCTGGACTCCTTC
ATCAACTACTATGATTCCGAGAAGCACGCCGAGAACGCCGTGATTTTTCTGCATGGTAACGCTGCCTCCA
GCTACCTGTGGAGGCACGTCGTGCCTCACATCGAGCCCGTGGCTAGATGCATCATCCCTGATCTGATCGG
AATGGGCAAATCCGGCAAGAGCGGGAATGGCTCATATCGCCTCCTGGATCACTACAAGTACCTCACCGCT
TGGTTCGAGCTGCTGAACCTTCCAAAGAAAATCATCTTTGTGGGCCACGACTGGGGGGCTTGTCTGGCCT
TTCACTACTCCTACGAGCACCAAGACAAGATCAAGGCCATCGTCCATGCTGAGAGTGTCGTGGACGTGAT
CGAGTCCTGGGACGAGTGGCCTGACATCGAGGAGGATATCGCCCTGATCAAGAGCGAAGAGGGCGAGAAA
ATGGTGCTTGAGAATAACTTCTTCGTCGAGACCATGCTCCCAAGCAAGATCATGCGGAAACTGGAGCCTG
AGGAGTTCGCTGCCTACCTGGAGCCATTCAAGGAGAAGGGCGAGGTTAGACGGCCTACCCTCTCCTGGCC
TCGCGAGATCCCTCTCGTTAAGGGAGGCAAGCCCGACGTCGTCCAGATTGTCCGCAACTACAACGCCTAC
CTTCGGGCCAGCGACGATCTGCCTAAGATGTTCATCGAGTCCGACCCTGGGTTCTTTTCCAACGCTATTG
TCGAGGGAGCTAAGAAGTTCCCTAACACCGAGTTCGTGAAGGTGAAGGGCCTCCACTTCAGCCAGGAGGA
CGCTCCAGATGAAATGGGAAAATACATCAAGAGCTTCGTGGAGCGCGTGCTGAAGAACGAGCAGTAATGA
TTCTAGAGTCGGGGCGGCCGGCCGCTTCGAGCAGACATGATAAGATACATTGATGAGTTTGGACAAACCA
CAACTAGAATGCAGTGAAAAAAATGCTTTATTTGTGAAATTTGTGATGCTATTGCTTTATTTGTAACCAT
TATAAGCTGCAATAAACAAGTTAACAACAACAATTGCATTCATTTTATGTTTCAGGTTCAGGGGGAGGTG
TGGGAGGTTTTTTAAAGCAAGTAAAACCTCTACAAATGTGGTAAAATCGATAAGGATCCGTCGACCGATG
CCCTTGAGAGCCTTCAACCCAGTCAGCTCCTTCCGGTGGGCGCGGGGCATGACTATCGTCGCCGCACTTA
TGACTGTCTTCTTTATCATGCAACTCGTAGGACAGGTGCCGGCAGCGCTCTTCCGCTTCCTCGCTCACTG
ACTCGCTGCGCTCGGTCGTTCGGCTGCGGCGAGCGGTATCAGCTCACTCAAAGGCGGTAATACGGTTATC
CACAGAATCAGGGGATAACGCAGGAAAGAACATGTGAGCAAAAGGCCAGCAAAAGGCCAGGAACCGTAAA
AAGGCCGCGTTGCTGGCGTTTTTCCATAGGCTCCGCCCCCCTGACGAGCATCACAAAAATCGACGCTCAA
GTCAGAGGTGGCGAAACCCGACAGGACTATAAAGATACCAGGCGTTTCCCCCTGGAAGCTCCCTCGTGCG
CTCTCCTGTTCCGACCCTGCCGCTTACCGGATACCTGTCCGCCTTTCTCCCTTCGGGAAGCGTGGCGCTT
TCTCATAGCTCACGCTGTAGGTATCTCAGTTCGGTGTAGGTCGTTCGCTCCAAGCTGGGCTGTGTGCACG
AACCCCCCGTTCAGCCCGACCGCTGCGCCTTATCCGGTAACTATCGTCTTGAGTCCAACCCGGTAAGACA
CGACTTATCGCCACTGGCAGCAGCCACTGGTAACAGGATTAGCAGAGCGAGGTATGTAGGCGGTGCTACA
GAGTTCTTGAAGTGGTGGCCTAACTACGGCTACACTAGAAGAACAGTATTTGGTATCTGCGCTCTGCTGA
AGCCAGTTACCTTCGGAAAAAGAGTTGGTAGCTCTTGATCCGGCAAACAAACCACCGCTGGTAGCGGTGG
TTTTTTTGTTTGCAAGCAGCAGATTACGCGCAGAAAAAAAGGATCTCAAGAAGATCCTTTGATCTTTTCT
ACGGGGTCTGACGCTCAGTGGAACGAAAACTCACGTTAAGGGATTTTGGTCATGAGATTATCAAAAAGGA
TCTTCACCTAGATCCTTTTAAATTAAAAATGAAGTTTTAAA
